Addgene plasmid #154861: Lenti-Myosin7B-sgRNA
Purpose: Lentiviral expression of Cas9 and sgRNA targeting Myosin7B
Depositing lab: Yihong Ye. Depositing organization: National Institute of Diabetes & Digestive & Kidney Diseases (NIDDK). Publication: A myosin-7B-dependent endocytosis pathway mediates cellular entry of alpha-synuclein fibrils and polycation-bearing cargos. Zhang Q, Xu Y, Lee J, Jarnik M, Wu X, Bonifacino JS, Shen J, Ye Y. Proc Natl Acad Sci U S A. 2020 May 19;117(20):10865-10875. doi: 10.1073/pnas.1918617117. Epub 2020 May 4. PubMed 32366666.
Backbone
  Vector backbone: lentiCRISPR v2 (addgene# 52961)
  Vector type: Mammalian Expression, Lentiviral, CRISPR
  Selectable markers: Puromycin
Growth in bacteria
  Bacterial resistance: Ampicillin, 100 μg/mL
  Growth temperature: 30°C
  Growth strain: NEB Stable
  Copy number: High Copy
Gene/Insert
  Gene/Insert name: MYO7B sgRNA
  gRNA/shRNA sequence: GCGGGGGCAGCTCGCCCATA
  Species: H. sapiens (human)
  GenBank ID: NM_001080527
  Entrez Gene: MYO7B
  Promoter: U6
  Cloning method: Restriction Enzyme; 5′ cloning site BsmBI (destroyed during cloning); 3′ cloning site BsmBI (destroyed during cloning)
  Sequencing primers: 5′ GAGGGCCTATTTCCCATGATT; 3′ CACAGAGTTGGTGCCGATGGCCAGGCCGATGCTGTACTT
Terms and licenses: Academic/Nonprofit Terms; Industry Terms: Not Available to Industry
How to cite: Lenti-Myosin7B-sgRNA was a gift from Yihong Ye (Addgene plasmid # 154861 ; http://n2t.net/addgene:154861 ; RRID:Addgene_154861)
