[The description below was written by a language model from this plasmid's Addgene catalogue record and pLannotate feature annotations shown in this document.]
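Description:
Lenti-Myosin7B-sgRNA is an all-in-one lentiviral CRISPR plasmid built on the lentiCRISPR v2 backbone. It delivers both Streptococcus pyogenes Cas9 and a single guide RNA directed against human MYO7B (myosin-7B) to mammalian cells. The guide was inserted between the backbone's BsmBI sites, which were destroyed in cloning, so that it sits directly downstream of the human U6 RNA polymerase III promoter and upstream of the Cas9 gRNA scaffold. A separate EF-1α core promoter drives the Cas9 coding sequence, followed by a puromycin N-acetyltransferase gene for selecting transduced cells. The feature table shows a gap between the two coding sequences but does not annotate the element that links them. A WPRE downstream of this cassette enhances transcript expression.

The viral framework is HIV-1 based. A CMV enhancer/promoter is fused to a truncated 5' LTR and drives genomic RNA production in packaging cells. It is followed by the Ψ packaging signal with a gag fragment, the RRE for Rev-dependent nuclear export, and the cPPT/CTS. The self-inactivating ΔU3 3' LTR, followed by a bGH polyadenylation signal, closes the transfer unit. Outside the LTRs, the plasmid carries a high-copy ColE1/pUC-type origin and an ampicillin resistance gene for propagation in E. coli. It also has an f1 origin and an SV40/EM7-driven bleomycin/Zeocin resistance cassette, which is not packaged into virus.

The annotated sequence is about 13 kb. According to the record, the construct is used for Cas9-mediated targeting of MYO7B, and the associated study examined a myosin-7B-dependent endocytosis pathway for cellular entry of α-synuclein fibrils and polycation-bearing cargos.
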