Features (pLannotate 1.2.2; 33 found; start..end, strand, type, name):
    217..397     +  LTR            5' LTR (truncated): truncated 5' long terminal repeat (LTR) from HIV-1
    444..569     +  misc_feature   HIV-1 Ψ: packaging signal of human immunodeficiency virus type 1
    553..916     +  CDS            HIV-1 gag (fragment): gag protein from human immunodeficiency virus 1; gag
   1062..1295    +  misc_feature   RRE: The Rev response element (RRE) of HIV-1 allows for Rev-dependent mRNA export from the nucleus to the cytoplasm.
   1672..1772    +  CDS            Rev (fragment): human immunodeficiency virus 1 (HIV-1) Rev protein; rev; enhances nuclear export of unspliced and incompletely spliced viral mRNAs
   1822..1939    +  misc_feature   cPPT/CTS: central polypurine tract and central termination sequence of HIV-1
   1990..2230    +  promoter       U6 promoter: RNA polymerase III promoter for human U6 snRNA
   2260..2335    +  misc_RNA       gRNA scaffold: guide RNA scaffold for the Streptococcus pyogenes CRISPR/Cas9 system
   2353..2371    +  CDS            small t antigen (fragment): SV40 (simian virus 40) small t antigen
   2397..2608    +  promoter       EF-1α core promoter: core promoter for human elongation factor EF-1α
   2633..6736    +  CDS            Cas9: Cas9 (Csn1) endonuclease from the Streptococcus pyogenes Type II CRISPR/Cas system generates RNA-guided double strand breaks in DNA
   6874..7471    +  CDS            PuroR (fragment): puromycin N-acetyltransferase; pac from Streptomyces; confers resistance to puromycin
   7487..8075    +  misc_feature   WPRE: woodchuck hepatitis virus posttranscriptional regulatory element
   8126..8145    +  misc_feature   cPPT/CTS (fragment): central polypurine tract and central termination sequence of HIV-1
   8147..8380    +  LTR            3' LTR (ΔU3): self-inactivating 3' long terminal repeat (LTR) from HIV-1
   8412..8636    +  polyA_signal   bGH poly(A) signal: bovine growth hormone polyadenylation signal
   8640..8661    +  promoter       SV40 promoter (fragment): SV40 enhancer and early promoter
   8682..9110    +  rep_origin     f1 ori (sequence partly withheld): f1 bacteriophage origin of replication; arrow indicates direction of (+) strand synthesis
   9124..9453    +  promoter       SV40 promoter: SV40 enhancer and early promoter
   9501..9548    +  promoter       EM7 promoter: synthetic bacterial promoter&nbsp
   9567..9941    +  CDS            BleoR: antibiotic-binding protein; Sh ble from Streptoalloteichus hindustanus; confers resistance to bleomycin, phleomycin, and Zeocin™
   9951..10076   +  CDS            ble (fragment): BLE_KLEPN - Experimental evidence at protein level: Swiss-Prot protein existence level 1. Binding protein with a strong affinity to the bleomycin family of antibiotics. Binds to CL990; an antimitotic-antibiotic compound. From Klebsiella pneumoniae.
  10071..10192   +  polyA_signal   SV40 poly(A) signal: SV40 polyadenylation signal
  10263..10285   -  protein_bind   lac operator (fragment): The lac repressor binds to the lac operator to inhibit transcription in E. coli. This inhibition can be relieved by adding lactose or isopropyl-β-D-thiogalactopyranoside (IPTG). lac repressor encoded by lacI
  10289..10319   -  promoter       lac promoter: promoter for the E. coli lac operon
  10334..10355   -  protein_bind   CAP binding site: CAP binding activates transcription in the presence of cAMP. E. coli catabolite activator protein
  10368..10460   -  CDS            lacI (fragment): lac repressor; lacI; The lac repressor binds to the lac operator to inhibit transcription in E. coli. This inhibition can be relieved by adding lactose or isopropyl-β-D-thiogalactopyranoside (IPTG).
  10643..11231   -  rep_origin     ori: high-copy-number ColE1/pMB1/pBR322/pUC origin of replication
  11402..12262   -  CDS            AmpR: β-lactamase; bla; confers resistance to ampicillin, carbenicillin, and related antibiotics
  12263..12367   -  promoter       AmpR promoter: bla
  12426..12478   -  misc_feature   bom (fragment): basis of mobility region from pBR322
  12633..13012   +  enhancer       CMV enhancer: human cytomegalovirus immediate early enhancer
  13013..199     +  promoter       CMV promoter (across the origin): human cytomegalovirus (CMV) immediate early promoter
>Addgene plasmid #154861 | Lenti-Myosin7B-sgRNA | addgene full sequence | sequence record 306874 | Addgene NGS Result
TGATGCGGTTTTGGCAGTACATCAATGGGCGTGGATAGCGGTTTGACTCACGGGGATTTCCAAGTCTCCA
CCCCATTGACGTCAATGGGAGTTTGTTTTGGCACCAAAATCAACGGGACTTTCCAAAATGTCGTAACAAC
TCCGCCCCATTGACGCAAATGGGCGGTAGGCGTGTACGGTGGGAGGTCTATATAAGCAGCGCGTTTTGCC
TGTACTGGGTCTCTCTGGTTAGACCAGATCTGAGCCTGGGAGCTCTCTGGCTAACTAGGGAACCCACTGC
TTAAGCCTCAATAAAGCTTGCCTTGAGTGCTTCAAGTAGTGTGTGCCCGTCTGTTGTGTGACTCTGGTAA
CTAGAGATCCCTCAGACCCTTTTAGTCAGTGTGGAAAATCTCTAGCAGTGGCGCCCGAACAGGGACTTGA
AAGCGAAAGGGAAACCAGAGGAGCTCTCTCGACGCAGGACTCGGCTTGCTGAAGCGCGCACGGCAAGAGG
CGAGGGGCGGCGACTGGTGAGTACGCCAAAAATTTTGACTAGCGGAGGCTAGAAGGAGAGAGATGGGTGC
GAGAGCGTCAGTATTAAGCGGGGGAGAATTAGATCGCGATGGGAAAAAATTCGGTTAAGGCCAGGGGGAA
AGAAAAAATATAAATTAAAACATATAGTATGGGCAAGCAGGGAGCTAGAACGATTCGCAGTTAATCCTGG
CCTGTTAGAAACATCAGAAGGCTGTAGACAAATACTGGGACAGCTACAACCATCCCTTCAGACAGGATCA
GAAGAACTTAGATCATTATATAATACAGTAGCAACCCTCTATTGTGTGCATCAAAGGATAGAGATAAAAG
ACACCAAGGAAGCTTTAGACAAGATAGAGGAAGAGCAAAACAAAAGTAAGACCACCGCACAGCAAGCGGC
CGCTGATCTTCAGACCTGGAGGAGGAGATATGAGGGACAATTGGAGAAGTGAATTATATAAATATAAAGT
AGTAAAAATTGAACCATTAGGAGTAGCACCCACCAAGGCAAAGAGAAGAGTGGTGCAGAGAGAAAAAAGA
GCAGTGGGAATAGGAGCTTTGTTCCTTGGGTTCTTGGGAGCAGCAGGAAGCACTATGGGCGCAGCGTCAA
TGACGCTGACGGTACAGGCCAGACAATTATTGTCTGGTATAGTGCAGCAGCAGAACAATTTGCTGAGGGC
TATTGAGGCGCAACAGCATCTGTTGCAACTCACAGTCTGGGGCATCAAGCAGCTCCAGGCAAGAATCCTG
GCTGTGGAAAGATACCTAAAGGATCAACAGCTCCTGGGGATTTGGGGTTGCTCTGGAAAACTCATTTGCA
CCACTGCTGTGCCTTGGAATGCTAGTTGGAGTAATAAATCTCTGGAACAGATTTGGAATCACACGACCTG
GATGGAGTGGGACAGAGAAATTAACAATTACACAAGCTTAATACACTCCTTAATTGAAGAATCGCAAAAC
CAGCAAGAAAAGAATGAACAAGAATTATTGGAATTAGATAAATGGGCAAGTTTGTGGAATTGGTTTAACA
TAACAAATTGGCTGTGGTATATAAAATTATTCATAATGATAGTAGGAGGCTTGGTAGGTTTAAGAATAGT
TTTTGCTGTACTTTCTATAGTGAATAGAGTTAGGCAGGGATATTCACCATTATCGTTTCAGACCCACCTC
CCAACCCCGAGGGGACCCGACAGGCCCGAAGGAATAGAAGAAGAAGGTGGAGAGAGAGACAGAGACAGAT
CCATTCGATTAGTGAACGGATCGGCACTGCGTGCGCCAATTCTGCAGACAAATGGCAGTATTCATCCACA
ATTTTAAAAGAAAAGGGGGGATTGGGGGGTACAGTGCAGGGGAAAGAATAGTAGACATAATAGCAACAGA
CATACAAACTAAAGAATTACAAAAACAAATTACAAAAATTCAAAATTTTCGGGTTTATTACAGGGACAGC
AGAGATCCAGTTTGGTTAATTAAGGTACCGAGGGCCTATTTCCCATGATTCCTTCATATTTGCATATACG
ATACAAGGCTGTTAGAGAGATAATTAGAATTAATTTGACTGTAAACACAAAGATATTAGTACAAAATACG
TGACGTAGAAAGTAATAATTTCTTGGGTAGTTTGCAGTTTTAAAATTATGTTTTAAAATGGACTATCATA
TGCTTACCGTAACTTGAAAGTATTTCGATTTCTTGGCTTTATATATCTTGTGGAAAGGACGAAACACCGT
ATGGGCGAGCTGCCCCCGCGTTTTAGAGCTAGAAATAGCAAGTTAAAATAAGGCTAGTCCGTTATCAACT
TGAAAAAGTGGCACCGAGTCGGTGCTTTTTTGAATTCGCTAGCTAGGTCTTGAAAGGAGTGGGAATTGGC
TCCGGTGCCCGTCAGTGGGCAGAGCGCACATCGCCCACAGTCCCCGAGAAGTTGGGGGGAGGGGTCGGCA
ATTGATCCGGTGCCTAGAGAAGGTGGCGCGGGGTAAACTGGGAAAGTGATGTCGTGTACTGGCTCCGCCT
TTTTCCCGAGGGTGGGGGAGAACCGTATATAAGTGCAGTAGTCGCCGTGAACGTTCTTTTTCGCAACGGG
TTTGCCGCCAGAACACAGGACCGGTTCTAGAGCGCTGCCACCATGGACAAGAAGTACAGCATCGGCCTGG
ACATCGGCACCAACTCTGTGGGCTGGGCCGTGATCACCGACGAGTACAAGGTGCCCAGCAAGAAATTCAA
GGTGCTGGGCAACACCGACCGGCACAGCATCAAGAAGAACCTGATCGGAGCCCTGCTGTTCGACAGCGGC
GAAACAGCCGAGGCCACCCGGCTGAAGAGAACCGCCAGAAGAAGATACACCAGACGGAAGAACCGGATCT
GCTATCTGCAAGAGATCTTCAGCAACGAGATGGCCAAGGTGGACGACAGCTTCTTCCACAGACTGGAAGA
GTCCTTCCTGGTGGAAGAGGATAAGAAGCACGAGCGGCACCCCATCTTCGGCAACATCGTGGACGAGGTG
GCCTACCACGAGAAGTACCCCACCATCTACCACCTGAGAAAGAAACTGGTGGACAGCACCGACAAGGCCG
ACCTGCGGCTGATCTATCTGGCCCTGGCCCACATGATCAAGTTCCGGGGCCACTTCCTGATCGAGGGCGA
CCTGAACCCCGACAACAGCGACGTGGACAAGCTGTTCATCCAGCTGGTGCAGACCTACAACCAGCTGTTC
GAGGAAAACCCCATCAACGCCAGCGGCGTGGACGCCAAGGCCATCCTGTCTGCCAGACTGAGCAAGAGCA
GACGGCTGGAAAATCTGATCGCCCAGCTGCCCGGCGAGAAGAAGAATGGCCTGTTCGGAAACCTGATTGC
CCTGAGCCTGGGCCTGACCCCCAACTTCAAGAGCAACTTCGACCTGGCCGAGGATGCCAAACTGCAGCTG
AGCAAGGACACCTACGACGACGACCTGGACAACCTGCTGGCCCAGATCGGCGACCAGTACGCCGACCTGT
TTCTGGCCGCCAAGAACCTGTCCGACGCCATCCTGCTGAGCGACATCCTGAGAGTGAACACCGAGATCAC
CAAGGCCCCCCTGAGCGCCTCTATGATCAAGAGATACGACGAGCACCACCAGGACCTGACCCTGCTGAAA
GCTCTCGTGCGGCAGCAGCTGCCTGAGAAGTACAAAGAGATTTTCTTCGACCAGAGCAAGAACGGCTACG
CCGGCTACATTGACGGCGGAGCCAGCCAGGAAGAGTTCTACAAGTTCATCAAGCCCATCCTGGAAAAGAT
GGACGGCACCGAGGAACTGCTCGTGAAGCTGAACAGAGAGGACCTGCTGCGGAAGCAGCGGACCTTCGAC
AACGGCAGCATCCCCCACCAGATCCACCTGGGAGAGCTGCACGCCATTCTGCGGCGGCAGGAAGATTTTT
ACCCATTCCTGAAGGACAACCGGGAAAAGATCGAGAAGATCCTGACCTTCCGCATCCCCTACTACGTGGG
CCCTCTGGCCAGGGGAAACAGCAGATTCGCCTGGATGACCAGAAAGAGCGAGGAAACCATCACCCCCTGG
AACTTCGAGGAAGTGGTGGACAAGGGCGCTTCCGCCCAGAGCTTCATCGAGCGGATGACCAACTTCGATA
AGAACCTGCCCAACGAGAAGGTGCTGCCCAAGCACAGCCTGCTGTACGAGTACTTCACCGTGTATAACGA
GCTGACCAAAGTGAAATACGTGACCGAGGGAATGAGAAAGCCCGCCTTCCTGAGCGGCGAGCAGAAAAAG
GCCATCGTGGACCTGCTGTTCAAGACCAACCGGAAAGTGACCGTGAAGCAGCTGAAAGAGGACTACTTCA
AGAAAATCGAGTGCTTCGACTCCGTGGAAATCTCCGGCGTGGAAGATCGGTTCAACGCCTCCCTGGGCAC
ATACCACGATCTGCTGAAAATTATCAAGGACAAGGACTTCCTGGACAATGAGGAAAACGAGGACATTCTG
GAAGATATCGTGCTGACCCTGACACTGTTTGAGGACAGAGAGATGATCGAGGAACGGCTGAAAACCTATG
CCCACCTGTTCGACGACAAAGTGATGAAGCAGCTGAAGCGGCGGAGATACACCGGCTGGGGCAGGCTGAG
CCGGAAGCTGATCAACGGCATCCGGGACAAGCAGTCCGGCAAGACAATCCTGGATTTCCTGAAGTCCGAC
GGCTTCGCCAACAGAAACTTCATGCAGCTGATCCACGACGACAGCCTGACCTTTAAAGAGGACATCCAGA
AAGCCCAGGTGTCCGGCCAGGGCGATAGCCTGCACGAGCACATTGCCAATCTGGCCGGCAGCCCCGCCAT
TAAGAAGGGCATCCTGCAGACAGTGAAGGTGGTGGACGAGCTCGTGAAAGTGATGGGCCGGCACAAGCCC
GAGAACATCGTGATCGAAATGGCCAGAGAGAACCAGACCACCCAGAAGGGACAGAAGAACAGCCGCGAGA
GAATGAAGCGGATCGAAGAGGGCATCAAAGAGCTGGGCAGCCAGATCCTGAAAGAACACCCCGTGGAAAA
CACCCAGCTGCAGAACGAGAAGCTGTACCTGTACTACCTGCAGAATGGGCGGGATATGTACGTGGACCAG
GAACTGGACATCAACCGGCTGTCCGACTACGATGTGGACCATATCGTGCCTCAGAGCTTTCTGAAGGACG
ACTCCATCGACAACAAGGTGCTGACCAGAAGCGACAAGAACCGGGGCAAGAGCGACAACGTGCCCTCCGA
AGAGGTCGTGAAGAAGATGAAGAACTACTGGCGGCAGCTGCTGAACGCCAAGCTGATTACCCAGAGAAAG
TTCGACAATCTGACCAAGGCCGAGAGAGGCGGCCTGAGCGAACTGGATAAGGCCGGCTTCATCAAGAGAC
AGCTGGTGGAAACCCGGCAGATCACAAAGCACGTGGCACAGATCCTGGACTCCCGGATGAACACTAAGTA
CGACGAGAATGACAAGCTGATCCGGGAAGTGAAAGTGATCACCCTGAAGTCCAAGCTGGTGTCCGATTTC
CGGAAGGATTTCCAGTTTTACAAAGTGCGCGAGATCAACAACTACCACCACGCCCACGACGCCTACCTGA
ACGCCGTCGTGGGAACCGCCCTGATCAAAAAGTACCCTAAGCTGGAAAGCGAGTTCGTGTACGGCGACTA
CAAGGTGTACGACGTGCGGAAGATGATCGCCAAGAGCGAGCAGGAAATCGGCAAGGCTACCGCCAAGTAC
TTCTTCTACAGCAACATCATGAACTTTTTCAAGACCGAGATTACCCTGGCCAACGGCGAGATCCGGAAGC
GGCCTCTGATCGAGACAAACGGCGAAACCGGGGAGATCGTGTGGGATAAGGGCCGGGATTTTGCCACCGT
GCGGAAAGTGCTGAGCATGCCCCAAGTGAATATCGTGAAAAAGACCGAGGTGCAGACAGGCGGCTTCAGC
AAAGAGTCTATCCTGCCCAAGAGGAACAGCGATAAGCTGATCGCCAGAAAGAAGGACTGGGACCCTAAGA
AGTACGGCGGCTTCGACAGCCCCACCGTGGCCTATTCTGTGCTGGTGGTGGCCAAAGTGGAAAAGGGCAA
GTCCAAGAAACTGAAGAGTGTGAAAGAGCTGCTGGGGATCACCATCATGGAAAGAAGCAGCTTCGAGAAG
AATCCCATCGACTTTCTGGAAGCCAAGGGCTACAAAGAAGTGAAAAAGGACCTGATCATCAAGCTGCCTA
AGTACTCCCTGTTCGAGCTGGAAAACGGCCGGAAGAGAATGCTGGCCTCTGCCGGCGAACTGCAGAAGGG
AAACGAACTGGCCCTGCCCTCCAAATATGTGAACTTCCTGTACCTGGCCAGCCACTATGAGAAGCTGAAG
GGCTCCCCCGAGGATAATGAGCAGAAACAGCTGTTTGTGGAACAGCACAAGCACTACCTGGACGAGATCA
TCGAGCAGATCAGCGAGTTCTCCAAGAGAGTGATCCTGGCCGACGCTAATCTGGACAAAGTGCTGTCCGC
CTACAACAAGCACCGGGATAAGCCCATCAGAGAGCAGGCCGAGAATATCATCCACCTGTTTACCCTGACC
AATCTGGGAGCCCCTGCCGCCTTCAAGTACTTTGACACCACCATCGACCGGAAGAGGTACACCAGCACCA
AAGAGGTGCTGGACGCCACCCTGATCCACCAGAGCATCACCGGCCTGTACGAGACACGGATCGACCTGTC
TCAGCTGGGAGGCGACAAGCGACCTGCCGCCACAAAGAAGGCTGGACAGGCTAAGAAGAAGAAAGATTAC
AAAGACGATGACGATAAGGGATCCGGCGCAACAAACTTCTCTCTGCTGAAACAAGCCGGAGATGTCGAAG
AGAATCCTGGACCGACCGAGTACAAGCCCACGGTGCGCCTCGCCACCCGCGACGACGTCCCCAGGGCCGT
ACGCACCCTCGCCGCCGCGTTCGCCGACTACCCCGCCACGCGCCACACCGTCGATCCGGACCGCCACATC
GAGCGGGTCACCGAGCTGCAAGAACTCTTCCTCACGCGCGTCGGGCTCGACATCGGCAAGGTGTGGGTCG
CGGACGACGGCGCCGCGGTGGCGGTCTGGACCACGCCGGAGAGCGTCGAAGCGGGGGCGGTGTTCGCCGA
GATCGGCCCGCGCATGGCCGAGTTGAGCGGTTCCCGGCTGGCCGCGCAGCAACAGATGGAAGGCCTCCTG
GCGCCGCACCGGCCCAAGGAGCCCGCGTGGTTCCTGGCCACCGTCGGAGTCTCGCCCGACCACCAGGGCA
AGGGTCTGGGCAGCGCCGTCGTGCTCCCCGGAGTGGAGGCGGCCGAGCGCGCCGGGGTGCCCGCCTTCCT
GGAGACCTCCGCGCCCCGCAACCTCCCCTTCTACGAGCGGCTCGGCTTCACCGTCACCGCCGACGTCGAG
GTGCCCGAAGGACCGCGCACCTGGTGCATGACCCGCAAGCCCGGTGCCTGAACGCGTTAAGTCGACAATC
AACCTCTGGATTACAAAATTTGTGAAAGATTGACTGGTATTCTTAACTATGTTGCTCCTTTTACGCTATG
TGGATACGCTGCTTTAATGCCTTTGTATCATGCTATTGCTTCCCGTATGGCTTTCATTTTCTCCTCCTTG
TATAAATCCTGGTTGCTGTCTCTTTATGAGGAGTTGTGGCCCGTTGTCAGGCAACGTGGCGTGGTGTGCA
CTGTGTTTGCTGACGCAACCCCCACTGGTTGGGGCATTGCCACCACCTGTCAGCTCCTTTCCGGGACTTT
CGCTTTCCCCCTCCCTATTGCCACGGCGGAACTCATCGCCGCCTGCCTTGCCCGCTGCTGGACAGGGGCT
CGGCTGTTGGGCACTGACAATTCCGTGGTGTTGTCGGGGAAATCATCGTCCTTTCCTTGGCTGCTCGCCT
GTGTTGCCACCTGGATTCTGCGCGGGACGTCCTTCTGCTACGTCCCTTCGGCCCTCAATCCAGCGGACCT
TCCTTCCCGCGGCCTGCTGCCGGCTCTGCGGCCTCTTCCGCGTCTTCGCCTTCGCCCTCAGACGAGTCGG
ATCTCCCTTTGGGCCGCCTCCCCGCGTCGACTTTAAGACCAATGACTTACAAGGCAGCTGTAGATCTTAG
CCACTTTTTAAAAGAAAAGGGGGGACTGGAAGGGCTAATTCACTCCCAACGAAGACAAGATCTGCTTTTT
GCTTGTACTGGGTCTCTCTGGTTAGACCAGATCTGAGCCTGGGAGCTCTCTGGCTAACTAGGGAACCCAC
TGCTTAAGCCTCAATAAAGCTTGCCTTGAGTGCTTCAAGTAGTGTGTGCCCGTCTGTTGTGTGACTCTGG
TAACTAGAGATCCCTCAGACCCTTTTAGTCAGTGTGGAAAATCTCTAGCAGGGCCCGTTTAAACCCGCTG
ATCAGCCTCGACTGTGCCTTCTAGTTGCCAGCCATCTGTTGTTTGCCCCTCCCCCGTGCCTTCCTTGACC
CTGGAAGGTGCCACTCCCACTGTCCTTTCCTAATAAAATGAGGAAATTGCATCGCATTGTCTGAGTAGGT
GTCATTCTATTCTGGGGGGTGGGGTGGGGCAGGACAGCAAGGGGGAGGATTGGGAAGACAATAGCAGGCA
TGCTGGGGATGCGGTGGGCTCTATGGCTTCTGAGGCGGAAAGAACCAGCTGGGGCTCTAGGGGGTATCCC
C
[124 nt withheld, positions 8682-8805]
C
[91 nt withheld, positions 8807-8897]
A
[49 nt withheld, positions 8899-8947]
CCTTTGACGTTGGAGTCCACGTTCTTT
[37 nt withheld, positions 8975-9011]
ACCCTATCTCGGTCTATTCTTTTGATTTATAAGGGATTTTGCCGATTTCGGCCTATTGGTTAAAAAATGA
GCTGATTTAACAAAAATTTAACGCGAATTAATTCTGTGGAATGTGTGTCAGTTAGGGTGTGGAAAGTCCC
CAGGCTCCCCAGCAGGCAGAAGTATGCAAAGCATGCATCTCAATTAGTCAGCAACCAGGTGTGGAAAGTC
CCCAGGCTCCCCAGCAGGCAGAAGTATGCAAAGCATGCATCTCAATTAGTCAGCAACCATAGTCCCGCCC
CTAACTCCGCCCATCCCGCCCCTAACTCCGCCCAGTTCCGCCCATTCTCCGCCCCATGGCTGACTAATTT
TTTTTATTTATGCAGAGGCCGAGGCCGCCTCTGCCTCTGAGCTATTCCAGAAGTAGTGAGGAGGCTTTTT
TGGAGGCCTAGGCTTTTGCAAAAAGCTCCCGGGAGCTTGTATATCCATTTTCGGATCTGATCAGCACGTG
TTGACAATTAATCATCGGCATAGTATATCGGCATAGTATAATACGACAAGGTGAGGAACTAAACCATGGC
CAAGTTGACCAGTGCCGTTCCGGTGCTCACCGCGCGCGACGTCGCCGGAGCGGTCGAGTTCTGGACCGAC
CGGCTCGGGTTCTCCCGGGACTTCGTGGAGGACGACTTCGCCGGTGTGGTCCGGGACGACGTGACCCTGT
TCATCAGCGCGGTCCAGGACCAGGTGGTGCCGGACAACACCCTGGCCTGGGTGTGGGTGCGCGGCCTGGA
CGAGCTGTACGCCGAGTGGTCGGAGGTCGTGTCCACGAACTTCCGGGACGCCTCCGGGCCGGCCATGACC
GAGATCGGCGAGCAGCCGTGGGGGCGGGAGTTCGCCCTGCGCGACCCGGCCGGCAACTGCGTGCACTTCG
TGGCCGAGGAGCAGGACTGACACGTGCTACGAGATTTCGATTCCACCGCCGCCTTCTATGAAAGGTTGGG
CTTCGGAATCGTTTTCCGGGACGCCGGCTGGATGATCCTCCAGCGCGGGGATCTCATGCTGGAGTTCTTC
GCCCACCCCAACTTGTTTATTGCAGCTTATAATGGTTACAAATAAAGCAATAGCATCACAAATTTCACAA
ATAAAGCATTTTTTTCACTGCATTCTAGTTGTGGTTTGTCCAAACTCATCAATGTATCTTATCATGTCTG
TATACCGTCGACCTCTAGCTAGAGCTTGGCGTAATCATGGTCATAGCTGTTTCCTGTGTGAAATTGTTAT
CCGCTCACAATTCCACACAACATACGAGCCGGAAGCATAAAGTGTAAAGCCTGGGGTGCCTAATGAGTGA
GCTAACTCACATTAATTGCGTTGCGCTCACTGCCCGCTTTCCAGTCGGGAAACCTGTCGTGCCAGCTGCA
TTAATGAATCGGCCAACGCGCGGGGAGAGGCGGTTTGCGTATTGGGCGCTCTTCCGCTTCCTCGCTCACT
GACTCGCTGCGCTCGGTCGTTCGGCTGCGGCGAGCGGTATCAGCTCACTCAAAGGCGGTAATACGGTTAT
CCACAGAATCAGGGGATAACGCAGGAAAGAACATGTGAGCAAAAGGCCAGCAAAAGGCCAGGAACCGTAA
AAAGGCCGCGTTGCTGGCGTTTTTCCATAGGCTCCGCCCCCCTGACGAGCATCACAAAAATCGACGCTCA
AGTCAGAGGTGGCGAAACCCGACAGGACTATAAAGATACCAGGCGTTTCCCCCTGGAAGCTCCCTCGTGC
GCTCTCCTGTTCCGACCCTGCCGCTTACCGGATACCTGTCCGCCTTTCTCCCTTCGGGAAGCGTGGCGCT
TTCTCATAGCTCACGCTGTAGGTATCTCAGTTCGGTGTAGGTCGTTCGCTCCAAGCTGGGCTGTGTGCAC
GAACCCCCCGTTCAGCCCGACCGCTGCGCCTTATCCGGTAACTATCGTCTTGAGTCCAACCCGGTAAGAC
ACGACTTATCGCCACTGGCAGCAGCCACTGGTAACAGGATTAGCAGAGCGAGGTATGTAGGCGGTGCTAC
AGAGTTCTTGAAGTGGTGGCCTAACTACGGCTACACTAGAAGAACAGTATTTGGTATCTGCGCTCTGCTG
AAGCCAGTTACCTTCGGAAAAAGAGTTGGTAGCTCTTGATCCGGCAAACAAACCACCGCTGGTAGCGGTG
GTTTTTTTGTTTGCAAGCAGCAGATTACGCGCAGAAAAAAAGGATCTCAAGAAGATCCTTTGATCTTTTC
TACGGGGTCTGACGCTCAGTGGAACGAAAACTCACGTTAAGGGATTTTGGTCATGAGATTATCAAAAAGG
ATCTTCACCTAGATCCTTTTAAATTAAAAATGAAGTTTTAAATCAATCTAAAGTATATATGAGTAAACTT
GGTCTGACAGTTACCAATGCTTAATCAGTGAGGCACCTATCTCAGCGATCTGTCTATTTCGTTCATCCAT
AGTTGCCTGACTCCCCGTCGTGTAGATAACTACGATACGGGAGGGCTTACCATCTGGCCCCAGTGCTGCA
ATGATACCGCGAGACCCACGCTCACCGGCTCCAGATTTATCAGCAATAAACCAGCCAGCCGGAAGGGCCG
AGCGCAGAAGTGGTCCTGCAACTTTATCCGCCTCCATCCAGTCTATTAATTGTTGCCGGGAAGCTAGAGT
AAGTAGTTCGCCAGTTAATAGTTTGCGCAACGTTGTTGCCATTGCTACAGGCATCGTGGTGTCACGCTCG
TCGTTTGGTATGGCTTCATTCAGCTCCGGTTCCCAACGATCAAGGCGAGTTACATGATCCCCCATGTTGT
GCAAAAAAGCGGTTAGCTCCTTCGGTCCTCCGATCGTTGTCAGAAGTAAGTTGGCCGCAGTGTTATCACT
CATGGTTATGGCAGCACTGCATAATTCTCTTACTGTCATGCCATCCGTAAGATGCTTTTCTGTGACTGGT
GAGTACTCAACCAAGTCATTCTGAGAATAGTGTATGCGGCGACCGAGTTGCTCTTGCCCGGCGTCAATAC
GGGATAATACCGCGCCACATAGCAGAACTTTAAAAGTGCTCATCATTGGAAAACGTTCTTCGGGGCGAAA
ACTCTCAAGGATCTTACCGCTGTTGAGATCCAGTTCGATGTAACCCACTCGTGCACCCAACTGATCTTCA
GCATCTTTTACTTTCACCAGCGTTTCTGGGTGAGCAAAAACAGGAAGGCAAAATGCCGCAAAAAAGGGAA
TAAGGGCGACACGGAAATGTTGAATACTCATACTCTTCCTTTTTCAATATTATTGAAGCATTTATCAGGG
TTATTGTCTCATGAGCGGATACATATTTGAATGTATTTAGAAAAATAAACAAATAGGGGTTCCGCGCACA
TTTCCCCGAAAAGTGCCACCTGACGTCGACGGATCGGGAGATCTCCCGATCCCCTATGGTGCACTCTCAG
TACAATCTGCTCTGATGCCGCATAGTTAAGCCAGTATCTGCTCCCTGCTTGTGTGTTGGAGGTCGCTGAG
TAGTGCGCGAGCAAAATTTAAGCTACAACAAGGCAAGGCTTGACCGACAATTGCATGAAGAATCTGCTTA
GGGTTAGGCGTTTTGCGCTGCTTCGCGATGTACGGGCCAGATATACGCGTTGACATTGATTATTGACTAG
TTATTAATAGTAATCAATTACGGGGTCATTAGTTCATAGCCCATATATGGAGTTCCGCGTTACATAACTT
ACGGTAAATGGCCCGCCTGGCTGACCGCCCAACGACCCCCGCCCATTGACGTCAATAATGACGTATGTTC
CCATAGTAACGCCAATAGGGACTTTCCATTGACGTCAATGGGTGGAGTATTTACGGTAAACTGCCCACTT
GGCAGTACATCAAGTGTATCATATGCCAAGTACGCCCCCTATTGACGTCAATGACGGTAAATGGCCCGCC
TGGCATTATGCCCAGTACATGACCTTATGGGACTTTCCTACTTGGCAGTACATCTACGTATTAGTCATCG
CTATTACCATGG
